>Addgene plasmid #35665 | pRNA-U6-miR122 sponge | addgene full sequence | sequence record 360106 | Addgene NGS Result
GAGGGCCTATTTCCCATGATTCCTTCATATTTGCATATACGATACAAGGCTGTTAGAGAGATAATTAGAA
TTAATTTGACTGTAAACACAAAGATATTAGTACAAAATACGTGACGTAGAAAGTAATAATTTCTTGGGTA
GTTTGCAGTTTTAAAATTATGTTTTAAAATGGACTATCATATGCTTACCGTAACTTGAAAGTATTTCGAT
TTCTTGGGTTTATATATCTTGTGGAAAGGACGCGGGATCCATCGCCGTGTAACAAACACCATACAACACT
CCACAAACACCATACAACACTCCACAAACACCATACAACACTCCACAAACACCATACAACACTCCACAAA
CACCATACAACACTCCACAAACACCATACAACACTCCACAAACACCATACAACACTCCAGGGCCCTAGAG
TCTTTTTTAAGCTTAAGTTTAAACCGCTGATCAGCCTCGACTGTGCCTTCTAGTTGCCAGCCATCTGTTG
TTTGCCCCTCCCCCGTGCCTTCCTTGACCCTGGAAGGTGCCACTCCCACTGTCCTTTCCTAATAAAATGA
GGAAATTGCATCGCATTGTCTGAGTAGGTGTCATTCTATTCTGGGGGGTGGGGTGGGGCAGGACAGCAAG
GGGGAGGATTGGGAAGACAATAGCAGGCATGCTGGGGATGCGGTGGGCTCTATGGCTTCTGAGGCGGAAA
GAACCAGCTGGGGCTCTAGGGGGTATCCCC
[124 nt withheld, positions 731-854]
C
[91 nt withheld, positions 856-946]
A
[49 nt withheld, positions 948-996]
CCTTTGACGTTGGAGTCCACGTTCTTT
[37 nt withheld, positions 1024-1060]
ACCCTATCTCGGTCTATTCTTTTGATTTATAAGGGATTTTGCCGATTTCGGCCTATTGGTTAAAAAATGA
GCTGATTTAACAAAAATTTAACGCGAATTAATTCTGTGGAATGTGTGTCAGTTAGGGTGTGGAAAGTCCC
CAGGCTCCCCAGCAGGCAGAAGTATGCAAAGCATGCATCTCAATTAGTCAGCAACCAGGTGTGGAAAGTC
CCCAGGCTCCCCAGCAGGCAGAAGTATGCAAAGCATGCATCTCAATTAGTCAGCAACCATAGTCCCGCCC
CTAACTCCGCCCATCCCGCCCCTAACTCCGCCCAGTTCCGCCCATTCTCCGCCCCATGGCTGACTAATTT
TTTTTATTTATGCAGAGGCCGAGGCCGCCTCTGCCTCTGAGCTATTCCAGAAGTAGTGAGGAGGCTTTTT
TGGAGGCCTAGGCTTTTGCAAAAAGCTCCCGGGAGCTTGTATATCCATTTTCGGATCTGATCAAGAGACA
GGATGAGGATCGTTTCGCATGATTGAACAAGATGGATTGCACGCAGGTTCTCCGGCCGCTTGGGTGGAGA
GGCTATTCGGCTATGACTGGGCACAACAGACAATCGGCTGCTCTGATGCCGCCGTGTTCCGGCTGTCAGC
GCAGGGGCGCCCGGTTCTTTTTGTCAAGACCGACCTGTCCGGTGCCCTGAATGAACTGCAGGACGAGGCA
GCGCGGCTATCGTGGCTGGCCACGACGGGCGTTCCTTGCGCAGCTGTGCTCGACGTTGTCACTGAAGCGG
GAAGGGACTGGCTGCTATTGGGCGAAGTGCCGGGGCAGGATCTCCTGTCATCTCACCTTGCTCCTGCCGA
GAAAGTATCCATCATGGCTGATGCAATGCGGCGGCTGCATACGCTTGATCCGGCTACCTGCCCATTCGAC
CACCAAGCGAAACATCGCATCGAGCGAGCACGTACTCGGATGGAAGCCGGTCTTGTCGATCAGGATGATC
TGGACGAAGAGCATCAGGGGCTCGCGCCAGCCGAACTGTTCGCCAGGCTCAAGGCGCGCATGCCCGACGG
CGAGGATCTCGTCGTGACCCATGGCGATGCCTGCTTGCCGAATATCATGGTGGAAAATGGCCGCTTTTCT
GGATTCATCGACTGTGGCCGGCTGGGTGTGGCGGACCGCTATCAGGACATAGCGTTGGCTACCCGTGATA
TTGCTGAAGAGCTTGGCGGCGAATGGGCTGACCGCTTCCTCGTGCTTTACGGTATCGCCGCTCCCGATTC
GCAGCGCATCGCCTTCTATCGCCTTCTTGACGAGTTCTTCTGAGCGGGACTCTGGGGTTCGAAATGACCG
ACCAAGCGACGCCCAACCTGCCATCACGAGATTTCGATTCCACCGCCGCCTTCTATGAAAGGTTGGGCTT
CGGAATCGTTTTCCGGGACGCCGGCTGGATGATCCTCCAGCGCGGGGATCTCATGCTGGAGTTCTTCGCC
CACCCCAACTTGTTTATTGCAGCTTATAATGGTTACAAATAAAGCAATAGCATCACAAATTTCACAAATA
AAGCATTTTTTTCACTGCATTCTAGTTGTGGTTTGTCCAAACTCATCAATGTATCTTATCATGTCTGTAT
ACCGTCGACCTCTAGCTAGAGCTTGGCGTAATCATGGTCATAGCTGTTTCCTGTGTGAAATTGTTATCCG
CTCACAATTCCACACAACATACGAGCCGGAAGCATAAAGTGTAAAGCCTGGGGTGCCTAATGAGTGAGCT
AACTCACATTAATTGCGTTGCGCTCACTGCCCGCTTTCCAGTCGGGAAACCTGTCGTGCCAGCTGCATTA
ATGAATCGGCCAACGCGCGGGGAGAGGCGGTTTGCGTATTGGGCGCTCTTCCGCTTCCTCGCTCACTGAC
TCGCTGCGCTCGGTCGTTCGGCTGCGGCGAGCGGTATCAGCTCACTCAAAGGCGGTAATACGGTTATCCA
CAGAATCAGGGGATAACGCAGGAAAGAACATGTGAGCAAAAGGCCAGCAAAAGGCCAGGAACCGTAAAAA
GGCCGCGTTGCTGGCGTTTTTCCATAGGCTCCGCCCCCCTGACGAGCATCACAAAAATCGACGCTCAAGT
CAGAGGTGGCGAAACCCGACAGGACTATAAAGATACCAGGCGTTTCCCCCTGGAAGCTCCCTCGTGCGCT
CTCCTGTTCCGACCCTGCCGCTTACCGGATACCTGTCCGCCTTTCTCCCTTCGGGAAGCGTGGCGCTTTC
TCATAGCTCACGCTGTAGGTATCTCAGTTCGGTGTAGGTCGTTCGCTCCAAGCTGGGCTGTGTGCACGAA
CCCCCCGTTCAGCCCGACCGCTGCGCCTTATCCGGTAACTATCGTCTTGAGTCCAACCCGGTAAGACACG
ACTTATCGCCACTGGCAGCAGCCACTGGTAACAGGATTAGCAGAGCGAGGTATGTAGGCGGTGCTACAGA
GTTCTTGAAGTGGTGGCCTAACTACGGCTACACTAGAAGAACAGTATTTGGTATCTGCGCTCTGCTGAAG
CCAGTTACCTTCGGAAAAAGAGTTGGTAGCTCTTGATCCGGCAAACAAACCACCGCTGGTAGCGGTGGTT
TTTTTGTTTGCAAGCAGCAGATTACGCGCAGAAAAAAAGGATCTCAAGAAGATCCTTTGATCTTTTCTAC
GGGGTCTGACGCTCAGTGGAACGAAAACTCACGTTAAGGGATTTTGGTCATGAGATTATCAAAAAGGATC
TTCACCTAGATCCTTTTAAATTAAAAATGAAGTTTTAAATCAATCTAAAGTATATATGAGTAAACTTGGT
CTGACAGTTACCAATGCTTAATCAGTGAGGCACCTATCTCAGCGATCTGTCTATTTCGTTCATCCATAGT
TGCCTGACTCCCCGTCGTGTAGATAACTACGATACGGGAGGGCTTACCATCTGGCCCCAGTGCTGCAATG
ATACCGCGAGACCCACGCTCACCGGCTCCAGATTTATCAGCAATAAACCAGCCAGCCGGAAGGGCCGAGC
GCAGAAGTGGTCCTGCAACTTTATCCGCCTCCATCCAGTCTATTAATTGTTGCCGGGAAGCTAGAGTAAG
TAGTTCGCCAGTTAATAGTTTGCGCAACGTTGTTGCCATTGCTACAGGCATCGTGGTGTCACGCTCGTCG
TTTGGTATGGCTTCATTCAGCTCCGGTTCCCAACGATCAAGGCGAGTTACATGATCCCCCATGTTGTGCA
AAAAAGCGGTTAGCTCCTTCGGTCCTCCGATCGTTGTCAGAAGTAAGTTGGCCGCAGTGTTATCACTCAT
GGTTATGGCAGCACTGCATAATTCTCTTACTGTCATGCCATCCGTAAGATGCTTTTCTGTGACTGGTGAG
TACTCAACCAAGTCATTCTGAGAATAGTGTATGCGGCGACCGAGTTGCTCTTGCCCGGCGTCAATACGGG
ATAATACCGCGCCACATAGCAGAACTTTAAAAGTGCTCATCATTGGAAAACGTTCTTCGGGGCGAAAACT
CTCAAGGATCTTACCGCTGTTGAGATCCAGTTCGATGTAACCCACTCGTGCACCCAACTGATCTTCAGCA
TCTTTTACTTTCACCAGCGTTTCTGGGTGAGCAAAAACAGGAAGGCAAAATGCCGCAAAAAAGGGAATAA
GGGCGACACGGAAATGTTGAATACTCATACTCTTCCTTTTTCAATATTATTGAAGCATTTATCAGGGTTA
TTGTCTCATGAGCGGATACATATTTGAATGTATTTAGAAAAATAAACAAATAGGGGTTCCGCGCACATTT
CCCCGAAAAGTGCCACCTGACGTCGACGGATCGGGAGATCTCCCGATCCCCTATGGTGCACTCTCAGTAC
AATCTGCTCTGATGCCGCATAGTTAAGCCAGTATCTGCTCCCTGCTTGTGTGTTGGAGGTCGCTGAGTAG
TGCGCGAGCAAAATTTAAGCTACAACAAGGCAAGGCTTGACCGACAATTGCATGAAGAATCTGCTTAGGG
TTAGGCGTTTTGCGCTGCTTCGCGATGTACGGGCCAGATATACGCGTTTAATACGACTCACTATAGGGAG
AGAGAGAGAATTACCCTCACTAAAGGGAGGAGAAGCATGAATTCCCCAGTGGAAAGACGCGCAGGCAAAA
CGCACCACGTGACGGAGCGTGACCGCGCGCCGAGCGCGCGCCAAGGTCGGGCAGGAA
Features (pLannotate 1.2.2; 17 found; start..end, strand, type, name):
      1..241     +  promoter       U6 promoter: RNA polymerase III promoter for human U6 snRNA
    461..685     +  polyA_signal   bGH poly(A) signal: bovine growth hormone polyadenylation signal
    689..710     +  promoter       SV40 promoter (fragment): SV40 enhancer and early promoter
    731..1159    +  rep_origin     f1 ori (sequence partly withheld): f1 bacteriophage origin of replication; arrow indicates direction of (+) strand synthesis
   1173..1502    +  promoter       SV40 promoter: SV40 enhancer and early promoter
   1569..2360    +  CDS            neo: KKA2_KLEPN - Also known as kan, nptII. Experimental evidence at protein level: Swiss-Prot protein existence level 1. Resistance to kanamycin, neomycin, paromomycin, ribostamycin, butirosin and gentamicin B. From Klebsiella pneumoniae.
   2384..2542    +  CDS            ble (fragment): BLE_KLEPN - Experimental evidence at protein level: Swiss-Prot protein existence level 1. Binding protein with a strong affinity to the bleomycin family of antibiotics. Binds to CL990; an antimitotic-antibiotic compound. From Klebsiella pneumoniae.
   2537..2658    +  polyA_signal   SV40 poly(A) signal: SV40 polyadenylation signal
   2731..2747    -  protein_bind   lac operator: The lac repressor binds to the lac operator to inhibit transcription in E. coli. This inhibition can be relieved by adding lactose or isopropyl-β-D-thiogalactopyranoside (IPTG). lac repressor encoded by lacI
   2755..2785    -  promoter       lac promoter: promoter for the E. coli lac operon
   2800..2821    -  protein_bind   CAP binding site: CAP binding activates transcription in the presence of cAMP. E. coli catabolite activator protein
   2834..2926    -  CDS            lacI (fragment): lac repressor; lacI; The lac repressor binds to the lac operator to inhibit transcription in E. coli. This inhibition can be relieved by adding lactose or isopropyl-β-D-thiogalactopyranoside (IPTG).
   3109..3697    -  rep_origin     ori: high-copy-number ColE1/pMB1/pBR322/pUC origin of replication
   3868..4728    -  CDS            AmpR: β-lactamase; bla; confers resistance to ampicillin, carbenicillin, and related antibiotics
   4729..4833    -  promoter       AmpR promoter: bla
   4892..4944    -  misc_feature   bom (fragment): basis of mobility region from pBR322
   5099..5117    +  promoter       T7 promoter: promoter for bacteriophage T7 RNA polymerase
