[The description below was written by a language model from this plasmid's Addgene catalogue record and pLannotate feature annotations shown in this document.]
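Description:
pRNA-U6-miR122 sponge is a mammalian small-RNA expression plasmid built on the commercial pRNA-U6.1/Neo-siFluc backbone. It is designed to transcribe a synthetic microRNA "sponge" directed against miR-122. The recorded insert of about 480 bp, cloned between EcoRI and HindIII sites that both remain intact, comprises the U6 promoter together with the sponge sequence. In the 5,247-nt sequenced record, the human U6 snRNA promoter, an RNA polymerase III promoter suited to short non-coding transcripts, occupies the first ~240 nt. It is followed by an unannotated stretch of roughly 220 nt that presumably holds the sponge itself. The feature table does not label this region, and the record does not state the number or design of the miR-122 binding sites. A bGH polyadenylation signal lies just downstream.

The plasmid propagates in E. coli at high copy through a ColE1/pUC-type origin and is selected with ampicillin via the AmpR (β-lactamase) gene and its own promoter. An f1 origin is also present, along with backbone remnants that have no evident role in the payload: lac promoter/operator elements, a lacI fragment, a bom fragment and a T7 promoter. For mammalian cells, an SV40 enhancer/early promoter drives the neomycin phosphotransferase gene, terminated by an SV40 poly(A) signal, so stably transfected cells can be selected with G418.

A sponge transcript carries decoy target sites that bind the cognate microRNA and relieve repression of its natural targets. The associated publication concerns long-term inhibition of microRNA function in mice using rAAV vectors. This plasmid has no annotated AAV ITRs, so it appears to be a transfection construct for testing the miR-122 inhibitor rather than a packaging-ready viral genome.
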