Addgene plasmid #35665: pRNA-U6-miR122 sponge
Depositing lab: Phillip Zamore. Depositing organization: University of Massachusetts, Worcester. Publication: Long-term, efficient inhibition of microRNA function in mice using rAAV vectors. Xie J, Ameres SL, Friedline R, Hung JH, Zhang Y, Xie Q, Zhong L, Su Q, He R, Li M, Li H, Mu X, Zhang H, Broderick JA, Kim JK, Weng Z, Flotte TR, Zamore PD, Gao G. Nat Methods. 2012 Mar 4;9(4):403-9. doi: 10.1038/nmeth.1903. PubMed 22388288.
Backbone
  Vector backbone: pRNA-U6.1/Neo-siFluc
  Backbone manufacturer: Genscript
  Backbone size w/o insert (bp): 5124
Growth in bacteria
  Bacterial resistance: Ampicillin, 100 μg/mL
  Growth temperature: 37°C
  Growth strain: DH5alpha
  Copy number: High Copy
Gene/Insert
  Gene/Insert name: U6 miR-122sponge
  Species: Synthetic
  Insert size (bp): 481
  Promoter: U6
  Cloning method: Restriction Enzyme; 5′ cloning site EcoR I (not destroyed); 3′ cloning site Hind III (not destroyed)
  Sequencing primers: 5′ gagggcctatttcccatgat
Terms and licenses: Academic/Nonprofit Terms; Industry Terms: Not Available to Industry
How to cite: pRNA-U6-miR122 sponge was a gift from Phillip Zamore (Addgene plasmid # 35665 ; http://n2t.net/addgene:35665 ; RRID:Addgene_35665)
