>Addgene plasmid #35665 | pRNA-U6-miR122 sponge | addgene partial sequence | sequence record 46093 | hU6-F 5'-GAGGGCCTATTTCCCATGATT-3'
AGGCTGTTAGAGAGATAATTAGAATTAATTTGACTGTAAACACAAAGATATTAGTACAAAATACGTGACG
TAGAAAGTAATAATTTCTTGGGTAGTTTGCAGTTTTAAAATTATGTTTTAAAATGGACTATCATATGCTT
ACCGTAACTTGAAAGTATTTCGATTTCTTGGGTTTATATATCTTGTGGAAAGGACGCGGGATCCATCGCC
GTGTAACAAACACCATACAACACTCCACAAACACCATACAACACTCCACAAACACCATACAACACTCCAC
AAACACCATACAACACTCCACAAACACCATACAACACTCCACAAACACCATACAACACTCCACAAACACC
ATACAACACTCCAGGGCCCTAGAGTCTTTTTTAAGCTTAAGTTTAAACCGCTGATCAGCCTCGACTGTGC
CTTCTAGTTGCCAGCCATCTGTTGTTTGCCCCTCCCCCGTGCCTTCCTTGACCCTGGAAGGTGCCACTCC
CACTGTCCTTTCCTAATAAAATGAGGAAATTGCATCGCATTGTCTGAGTAGGTGTCATTCTATTCTGGGG
GGTGGGGTGGGGCAGGACAGCAAGGGGGAGGATTGGGAAGACAATAGCAGGCATGCTGGGGATGCGGTGG
GCTCTATGGCTTCTGAGGCGGAAAGAACCAGCTGGGGCTCTAGGGGGTATCCCC
[45 nt withheld, positions 685-729]
